Addgene plasmid #113427: pCMV-hA3A-BE3-C106S
Purpose: Expresses hA3A-BE3-C106S in mammalian cells
Depositing lab: Jia Chen. Depositing organization: ShanghaiTech University. Publication: Efficient base editing in methylated regions with a human APOBEC3A-Cas9 fusion. Wang X, Li J, Wang Y, Yang B, Wei J, Wu J, Wang R, Huang X, Chen J, Yang L. Nat Biotechnol. 2018 Aug 20. pii: nbt.4198. doi: 10.1038/nbt.4198. PubMed 30125268.
Backbone
  Vector backbone: CMV
  Backbone size w/o insert (bp): 3399
  Vector type: Mammalian Expression, CRISPR
Growth in bacteria
  Bacterial resistance: Ampicillin, 100 μg/mL
  Growth temperature: 37°C
  Growth strain: DH5alpha
  Copy number: High Copy
Gene/Insert
  Gene/Insert name: hA3A-BE3-C106S (alt name: pCMV-hAPOBEC3A_C106S-XTEN-D10A-SGGS-UGI-SGGS-NLS)
  Species: H. sapiens (human); S. pyogenes and Bacteriophage PBS2
  Insert size (bp): 5043
  Mutation: hAPOBEC3A_C106S
  Entrez Gene: APOBEC3A (a.k.a. A3A, ARP3, PHRBN, bK150C2.1)
  Promoter: CMV
  Cloning method: Restriction Enzyme; 5′ cloning site unknown (unknown if destroyed)
  Sequencing primers: 5′ CMV; 3′ BGH poly reverse
Terms and licenses: Academic/Nonprofit Terms; Industry Terms: Not Available to Industry
How to cite: pCMV-hA3A-BE3-C106S was a gift from Jia Chen (Addgene plasmid # 113427 ; http://n2t.net/addgene:113427 ; RRID:Addgene_113427)
