[The description below was written by a language model from this plasmid's Addgene catalogue record and pLannotate feature annotations shown in this document.]
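Description:
pCMV-hA3A-BE3-C106S is a mammalian expression plasmid of about 8.4 kb encoding a cytosine base editor in the BE3 format, in which human APOBEC3A carrying a C106S substitution serves as the deaminase. It is propagated in E. coli as a high-copy plasmid through a ColE1/pUC-type origin and selected with ampicillin via the β-lactamase gene and its own promoter. No mammalian selection marker is annotated. Only small remnants of an SV40 promoter, a pBluescript polylinker, lac regulatory elements and a bom region flank the bacterial backbone.

The roughly 5 kb open reading frame is driven by the human CMV immediate-early enhancer and promoter and terminated by the bovine growth hormone polyadenylation signal. A T7 promoter sits just upstream of the coding sequence and could support in vitro transcription. According to the catalogue description, the fusion runs from hAPOBEC3A(C106S) through an XTEN linker to the S. pyogenes Cas9 D10A nickase, followed by an SGGS linker, the uracil glycosylase inhibitor UGI from bacteriophage PBS2, a second SGGS linker and a nuclear localisation signal. The automated feature table labels the short linker as an "ABE(7.10) fragment" and the Cas9 segment as "Cas9 VQR". These appear to be best-match similarity calls, since the record gives only D10A for Cas9, and the NLS is not annotated separately.

In this design, a separately supplied guide RNA directs the nickase to a target site. The deaminase converts cytosines to uracil in the displaced strand, and UGI blocks uracil excision, favouring C-to-T outcomes. The associated work concerns APOBEC3A-based editing in methylated DNA regions. The record does not state the functional consequence of the C106S change.
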