Features (pLannotate 1.2.2; 18 found; start..end, strand, type, name):
    167..546     +  enhancer       CMV enhancer: human cytomegalovirus immediate early enhancer
    547..750     +  promoter       CMV promoter: human cytomegalovirus (CMV) immediate early promoter
    792..810     +  promoter       T7 promoter: promoter for bacteriophage T7 RNA polymerase
    824..1420    +  CDS            APOBEC3A: human cytidine deaminase (C to U editing enzyme) that efficiently edits methylated cytosines (Wang et al., 2018); human APOBEC3A; also known as hA3A; A3A
   1421..1468    +  CDS            ABE(7.10) (fragment): adenine base editor comprising wild-type E. coli TadA fused to the evolved TadA*(7.10) mutant (Gaudelli et al., 2017)
   1469..5569    +  CDS            Cas9 VQR: Streptococcus pyogenes Cas9 endonuclease with the D1135V/R1335Q/T1337R mutations has an altered recognition specificity for the protospacer adjacent motif (PAM) (Kleinstiver et al., 2015)
   5582..5830    +  CDS            UGI: UNGI_BPPB2 - Experimental evidence at protein level: Swiss-Prot protein existence level 1. This protein binds specifically and reversibly to the host uracil-DNA glycosylase, preventing removal of uracil residues from PBS2 DNA by the host uracil-excision repair system. From Bacillus phage PBS2 (Bacteriophage PBS2).
   5918..6142    +  polyA_signal   bGH poly(A) signal: bovine growth hormone polyadenylation signal
   6146..6167    +  promoter       SV40 promoter (fragment): SV40 enhancer and early promoter
   6172..6188    +  misc_feature   MCS (fragment): pBluescript multiple cloning site
   6237..6253    -  protein_bind   lac operator: The lac repressor binds to the lac operator to inhibit transcription in E. coli. This inhibition can be relieved by adding lactose or isopropyl-β-D-thiogalactopyranoside (IPTG). lac repressor encoded by lacI
   6261..6291    -  promoter       lac promoter: promoter for the E. coli lac operon
   6306..6327    -  protein_bind   CAP binding site: CAP binding activates transcription in the presence of cAMP. E. coli catabolite activator protein
   6340..6432    -  CDS            lacI (fragment): lac repressor; lacI; The lac repressor binds to the lac operator to inhibit transcription in E. coli. This inhibition can be relieved by adding lactose or isopropyl-β-D-thiogalactopyranoside (IPTG).
   6615..7203    -  rep_origin     ori: high-copy-number ColE1/pMB1/pBR322/pUC origin of replication
   7374..8234    -  CDS            AmpR: β-lactamase; bla; confers resistance to ampicillin, carbenicillin, and related antibiotics
   8235..8339    -  promoter       AmpR promoter: bla
   8410..12      -  misc_feature   bom (fragment) (across the origin): basis of mobility region from pBR322
>Addgene plasmid #113427 | pCMV-hA3A-BE3-C106S | addgene full sequence | sequence record 217372 | Addgene NGS Result
TTAAGCCAGTATCTGCTCCCTGCTTGTGTGTTGGAGGTCGCTGAGTAGTGCGCGAGCAAAATTTAAGCTA
CAACAAGGCAAGGCTTGACCGACAATTGCATGAAGAATCTGCTTAGGGTTAGGCGTTTTGCGCTGCTTCG
CGATGTACGGGCCAGATATACGCGTTGACATTGATTATTGACTAGTTATTAATAGTAATCAATTACGGGG
TCATTAGTTCATAGCCCATATATGGAGTTCCGCGTTACATAACTTACGGTAAATGGCCCGCCTGGCTGAC
CGCCCAACGACCCCCGCCCATTGACGTCAATAATGACGTATGTTCCCATAGTAACGCCAATAGGGACTTT
CCATTGACGTCAATGGGTGGAGTATTTACGGTAAACTGCCCACTTGGCAGTACATCAAGTGTATCATATG
CCAAGTACGCCCCCTATTGACGTCAATGACGGTAAATGGCCCGCCTGGCATTATGCCCAGTACATGACCT
TATGGGACTTTCCTACTTGGCAGTACATCTACGTATTAGTCATCGCTATTACCATGGTGATGCGGTTTTG
GCAGTACATCAATGGGCGTGGATAGCGGTTTGACTCACGGGGATTTCCAAGTCTCCACCCCATTGACGTC
AATGGGAGTTTGTTTTGGCACCAAAATCAACGGGACTTTCCAAAATGTCGTAACAACTCCGCCCCATTGA
CGCAAATGGGCGGTAGGCGTGTACGGTGGGAGGTCTATATAAGCAGAGCTGGTTTAGTGAACCGTCAGAT
CCGCTAGAGATCCGCGGCCGCTAATACGACTCACTATAGGGAGAGCCGCCACCATGGAAGCCAGCCCAGC
ATCCGGGCCCAGACACTTGATGGATCCACACATATTCACTTCCAACTTTAACAATGGCATTGGAAGGCAT
AAGACCTACCTGTGCTACGAAGTGGAGCGCCTGGACAATGGCACCTCGGTCAAGATGGACCAGCACAGGG
GCTTTCTACACAACCAGGCTAAGAATCTTCTCTGTGGCTTTTACGGCCGCCATGCGGAGCTGCGCTTCTT
GGACCTGGTTCCTTCTTTGCAGTTGGACCCGGCCCAGATCTACAGGGTCACTTGGTTCATCTCCTGGAGC
CCCTGCTTCTCCTGGGGCAGTGCCGGGGAAGTGCGTGCGTTCCTTCAGGAGAACACACACGTGAGACTGC
GTATCTTCGCTGCCCGCATCTATGATTACGACCCCCTATATAAGGAGGCACTGCAAATGCTGCGGGATGC
TGGGGCCCAAGTCTCCATCATGACCTACGATGAATTTAAGCACTGCTGGGACACCTTTGTGGACCACCAG
GGATGTCCCTTCCAGCCCTGGGATGGACTAGATGAGCACAGCCAAGCCCTGAGTGGGAGGCTGCGGGCCA
TTCTCCAGAATCAGGGAAACAGCGGCAGCGAGACTCCCGGGACCTCAGAGTCCGCCACACCCGAAAGTGA
TAAAAAGTATTCTATTGGTTTAGCCATCGGCACTAATTCCGTTGGATGGGCTGTCATAACCGATGAATAC
AAAGTACCTTCAAAGAAATTTAAGGTGTTGGGGAACACAGACCGTCATTCGATTAAAAAGAATCTTATCG
GTGCCCTCCTATTCGATAGTGGCGAAACGGCAGAGGCGACTCGCCTGAAACGAACCGCTCGGAGAAGGTA
TACACGTCGCAAGAACCGAATATGTTACTTACAAGAAATTTTTAGCAATGAGATGGCCAAAGTTGACGAT
TCTTTCTTTCACCGTTTGGAAGAGTCCTTCCTTGTCGAAGAGGACAAGAAACATGAACGGCACCCCATCT
TTGGAAACATAGTAGATGAGGTGGCATATCATGAAAAGTACCCAACGATTTATCACCTCAGAAAAAAGCT
AGTTGACTCAACTGATAAAGCGGACCTGAGGTTAATCTACTTGGCTCTTGCCCATATGATAAAGTTCCGT
GGGCACTTTCTCATTGAGGGTGATCTAAATCCGGACAACTCGGATGTCGACAAACTGTTCATCCAGTTAG
TACAAACCTATAATCAGTTGTTTGAAGAGAACCCTATAAATGCAAGTGGCGTGGATGCGAAGGCTATTCT
TAGCGCCCGCCTCTCTAAATCCCGACGGCTAGAAAACCTGATCGCACAATTACCCGGAGAGAAGAAAAAT
GGGTTGTTCGGTAACCTTATAGCGCTCTCACTAGGCCTGACACCAAATTTTAAGTCGAACTTCGACTTAG
CTGAAGATGCCAAATTGCAGCTTAGTAAGGACACGTACGATGACGATCTCGACAATCTACTGGCACAAAT
TGGAGATCAGTATGCGGACTTATTTTTGGCTGCCAAAAACCTTAGCGATGCAATCCTCCTATCTGACATA
CTGAGAGTTAATACTGAGATTACCAAGGCGCCGTTATCCGCTTCAATGATCAAAAGGTACGATGAACATC
ACCAAGACTTGACACTTCTCAAGGCCCTAGTCCGTCAGCAACTGCCTGAGAAATATAAGGAAATATTCTT
TGATCAGTCGAAAAACGGGTACGCAGGTTATATTGACGGCGGAGCGAGTCAAGAGGAATTCTACAAGTTT
ATCAAACCCATATTAGAGAAGATGGATGGGACGGAAGAGTTGCTTGTAAAACTCAATCGCGAAGATCTAC
TGCGAAAGCAGCGGACTTTCGACAACGGTAGCATTCCACATCAAATCCACTTAGGCGAATTGCATGCTAT
ACTTAGAAGGCAGGAGGATTTTTATCCGTTCCTCAAAGACAATCGTGAAAAGATTGAGAAAATCCTAACC
TTTCGCATACCTTACTATGTGGGACCCCTGGCCCGAGGGAACTCTCGGTTCGCATGGATGACAAGAAAGT
CCGAAGAAACGATTACTCCATGGAATTTTGAGGAAGTTGTCGATAAAGGTGCGTCAGCTCAATCGTTCAT
CGAGAGGATGACCAACTTTGACAAGAATTTACCGAACGAAAAAGTATTGCCTAAGCACAGTTTACTTTAC
GAGTATTTCACAGTGTACAATGAACTCACGAAAGTTAAGTATGTCACTGAGGGCATGCGTAAACCCGCCT
TTCTAAGCGGAGAACAGAAGAAAGCAATAGTAGATCTGTTATTCAAGACCAACCGCAAAGTGACAGTTAA
GCAATTGAAAGAGGACTACTTTAAGAAAATTGAATGCTTCGATTCTGTCGAGATCTCCGGGGTAGAAGAT
CGATTTAATGCGTCACTTGGTACGTATCATGACCTCCTAAAGATAATTAAAGATAAGGACTTCCTGGATA
ACGAAGAGAATGAAGATATCTTAGAAGATATAGTGTTGACTCTTACCCTCTTTGAAGATCGGGAAATGAT
TGAGGAAAGACTAAAAACATACGCTCACCTGTTCGACGATAAGGTTATGAAACAGTTAAAGAGGCGTCGC
TATACGGGCTGGGGACGATTGTCGCGGAAACTTATCAACGGGATAAGAGACAAGCAAAGTGGTAAAACTA
TTCTCGATTTTCTAAAGAGCGACGGCTTCGCCAATAGGAACTTTATGCAGCTGATCCATGATGACTCTTT
AACCTTCAAAGAGGATATACAAAAGGCACAGGTTTCCGGACAAGGGGACTCATTGCACGAACATATTGCG
AATCTTGCTGGTTCGCCAGCCATCAAAAAGGGCATACTCCAGACAGTCAAAGTAGTGGATGAGCTAGTTA
AGGTCATGGGACGTCACAAACCGGAAAACATTGTAATCGAGATGGCACGCGAAAATCAAACGACTCAGAA
GGGGCAAAAAAACAGTCGAGAGCGGATGAAGAGAATAGAAGAGGGTATTAAAGAACTGGGCAGCCAGATC
TTAAAGGAGCATCCTGTGGAAAATACCCAATTGCAGAACGAGAAACTTTACCTCTATTACCTACAAAATG
GAAGGGACATGTATGTTGATCAGGAACTGGACATAAACCGTTTATCTGATTACGACGTCGATCACATTGT
ACCCCAATCCTTTTTGAAGGACGATTCAATCGACAATAAAGTGCTTACACGCTCGGATAAGAACCGAGGG
AAAAGTGACAATGTTCCAAGCGAGGAAGTCGTAAAGAAAATGAAGAACTATTGGCGGCAGCTCCTAAATG
CGAAACTGATAACGCAAAGAAAGTTCGATAACTTAACTAAAGCTGAGAGGGGTGGCTTGTCTGAACTTGA
CAAGGCCGGATTTATTAAACGTCAGCTCGTGGAAACCCGCCAAATCACAAAGCATGTTGCACAGATACTA
GATTCCCGAATGAATACGAAATACGACGAGAACGATAAGCTGATTCGGGAAGTCAAAGTAATCACTTTAA
AGTCAAAATTGGTGTCGGACTTCAGAAAGGATTTTCAATTCTATAAAGTTAGGGAGATAAATAACTACCA
CCATGCGCACGACGCTTATCTTAATGCCGTCGTAGGGACCGCACTCATTAAGAAATACCCGAAGCTAGAA
AGTGAGTTTGTGTATGGTGATTACAAAGTTTATGACGTCCGTAAGATGATCGCGAAAAGCGAACAGGAGA
TAGGCAAGGCTACAGCCAAATACTTCTTTTATTCTAACATTATGAATTTCTTTAAGACGGAAATCACTCT
GGCAAACGGAGAGATACGCAAACGACCTTTAATTGAAACCAATGGGGAGACAGGTGAAATCGTATGGGAT
AAGGGCCGGGACTTCGCGACGGTGAGAAAAGTTTTGTCCATGCCCCAAGTCAACATAGTAAAGAAAACTG
AGGTGCAGACCGGAGGGTTTTCAAAGGAATCGATTCTTCCAAAAAGGAATAGTGATAAGCTCATCGCTCG
TAAAAAGGACTGGGACCCGAAAAAGTACGGTGGCTTCGATAGCCCTACAGTTGCCTATTCTGTCCTAGTA
GTGGCAAAAGTTGAGAAGGGAAAATCCAAGAAACTGAAGTCAGTCAAAGAATTATTGGGGATAACGATTA
TGGAGCGCTCGTCTTTTGAAAAGAACCCCATCGACTTCCTTGAGGCGAAAGGTTACAAGGAAGTAAAAAA
GGATCTCATAATTAAACTACCAAAGTATAGTCTGTTTGAGTTAGAAAATGGCCGAAAACGGATGTTGGCT
AGCGCCGGAGAGCTTCAAAAGGGGAACGAACTCGCACTACCGTCTAAATACGTGAATTTCCTGTATTTAG
CGTCCCATTACGAGAAGTTGAAAGGTTCACCTGAAGATAACGAACAGAAGCAACTTTTTGTTGAGCAGCA
CAAACATTATCTCGACGAAATCATAGAGCAAATTTCGGAATTCAGTAAGAGAGTCATCCTAGCTGATGCC
AATCTGGACAAAGTATTAAGCGCATACAACAAGCACAGGGATAAACCCATACGTGAGCAGGCGGAAAATA
TTATCCATTTGTTTACTCTTACCAACCTCGGCGCTCCAGCCGCATTCAAGTATTTTGACACAACGATAGA
TCGCAAACGATACACTTCTACCAAGGAGGTGCTAGACGCGACACTGATTCACCAATCCATCACGGGATTA
TATGAAACTCGGATAGATTTGTCACAGCTTGGGGGTGACTCTGGTGGTTCTACTAATCTGTCAGATATTA
TTGAAAAGGAGACCGGTAAGCAACTGGTTATCCAGGAATCCATCCTCATGCTCCCAGAGGAGGTGGAAGA
AGTCATTGGGAACAAGCCGGAAAGCGATATACTCGTGCACACCGCCTACGACGAGAGCACCGACGAGAAT
GTCATGCTTCTGACTAGCGACGCCCCTGAATACAAGCCTTGGGCTCTGGTCATACAGGATAGCAACGGTG
AGAACAAGATTAAGATGCTCTCTGGTGGTTCTCCCAAGAAGAAGAGGAAAGTCTAACCGGTCATCATCAC
CATCACCATTGAGTTTAAACCCGCTGATCAGCCTCGACTGTGCCTTCTAGTTGCCAGCCATCTGTTGTTT
GCCCCTCCCCCGTGCCTTCCTTGACCCTGGAAGGTGCCACTCCCACTGTCCTTTCCTAATAAAATGAGGA
AATTGCATCGCATTGTCTGAGTAGGTGTCATTCTATTCTGGGGGGTGGGGTGGGGCAGGACAGCAAGGGG
GAGGATTGGGAAGACAATAGCAGGCATGCTGGGGATGCGGTGGGCTCTATGGCTTCTGAGGCGGAAAGAA
CCAGCTGGGGCTCGATACCGTCGACCTCTAGCTAGAGCTTGGCGTAATCATGGTCATAGCTGTTTCCTGT
GTGAAATTGTTATCCGCTCACAATTCCACACAACATACGAGCCGGAAGCATAAAGTGTAAAGCCTAGGGT
GCCTAATGAGTGAGCTAACTCACATTAATTGCGTTGCGCTCACTGCCCGCTTTCCAGTCGGGAAACCTGT
CGTGCCAGCTGCATTAATGAATCGGCCAACGCGCGGGGAGAGGCGGTTTGCGTATTGGGCGCTCTTCCGC
TTCCTCGCTCACTGACTCGCTGCGCTCGGTCGTTCGGCTGCGGCGAGCGGTATCAGCTCACTCAAAGGCG
GTAATACGGTTATCCACAGAATCAGGGGATAACGCAGGAAAGAACATGTGAGCAAAAGGCCAGCAAAAGG
CCAGGAACCGTAAAAAGGCCGCGTTGCTGGCGTTTTTCCATAGGCTCCGCCCCCCTGACGAGCATCACAA
AAATCGACGCTCAAGTCAGAGGTGGCGAAACCCGACAGGACTATAAAGATACCAGGCGTTTCCCCCTGGA
AGCTCCCTCGTGCGCTCTCCTGTTCCGACCCTGCCGCTTACCGGATACCTGTCCGCCTTTCTCCCTTCGG
GAAGCGTGGCGCTTTCTCATAGCTCACGCTGTAGGTATCTCAGTTCGGTGTAGGTCGTTCGCTCCAAGCT
GGGCTGTGTGCACGAACCCCCCGTTCAGCCCGACCGCTGCGCCTTATCCGGTAACTATCGTCTTGAGTCC
AACCCGGTAAGACACGACTTATCGCCACTGGCAGCAGCCACTGGTAACAGGATTAGCAGAGCGAGGTATG
TAGGCGGTGCTACAGAGTTCTTGAAGTGGTGGCCTAACTACGGCTACACTAGAAGAACAGTATTTGGTAT
CTGCGCTCTGCTGAAGCCAGTTACCTTCGGAAAAAGAGTTGGTAGCTCTTGATCCGGCAAACAAACCACC
GCTGGTAGCGGTGGTTTTTTTGTTTGCAAGCAGCAGATTACGCGCAGAAAAAAAGGATCTCAAGAAGATC
CTTTGATCTTTTCTACGGGGTCTGACGCTCAGTGGAACGAAAACTCACGTTAAGGGATTTTGGTCATGAG
ATTATCAAAAAGGATCTTCACCTAGATCCTTTTAAATTAAAAATGAAGTTTTAAATCAATCTAAAGTATA
TATGAGTAAACTTGGTCTGACAGTTACCAATGCTTAATCAGTGAGGCACCTATCTCAGCGATCTGTCTAT
TTCGTTCATCCATAGTTGCCTGACTCCCCGTCGTGTAGATAACTACGATACGGGAGGGCTTACCATCTGG
CCCCAGTGCTGCAATGATACCGCGAGACCCACGCTCACCGGCTCCAGATTTATCAGCAATAAACCAGCCA
GCCGGAAGGGCCGAGCGCAGAAGTGGTCCTGCAACTTTATCCGCCTCCATCCAGTCTATTAATTGTTGCC
GGGAAGCTAGAGTAAGTAGTTCGCCAGTTAATAGTTTGCGCAACGTTGTTGCCATTGCTACAGGCATCGT
GGTGTCACGCTCGTCGTTTGGTATGGCTTCATTCAGCTCCGGTTCCCAACGATCAAGGCGAGTTACATGA
TCCCCCATGTTGTGCAAAAAAGCGGTTAGCTCCTTCGGTCCTCCGATCGTTGTCAGAAGTAAGTTGGCCG
CAGTGTTATCACTCATGGTTATGGCAGCACTGCATAATTCTCTTACTGTCATGCCATCCGTAAGATGCTT
TTCTGTGACTGGTGAGTACTCAACCAAGTCATTCTGAGAATAGTGTATGCGGCGACCGAGTTGCTCTTGC
CCGGCGTCAATACGGGATAATACCGCGCCACATAGCAGAACTTTAAAAGTGCTCATCATTGGAAAACGTT
CTTCGGGGCGAAAACTCTCAAGGATCTTACCGCTGTTGAGATCCAGTTCGATGTAACCCACTCGTGCACC
CAACTGATCTTCAGCATCTTTTACTTTCACCAGCGTTTCTGGGTGAGCAAAAACAGGAAGGCAAAATGCC
GCAAAAAAGGGAATAAGGGCGACACGGAAATGTTGAATACTCATACTCTTCCTTTTTCAATATTATTGAA
GCATTTATCAGGGTTATTGTCTCATGAGCGGATACATATTTGAATGTATTTAGAAAAATAAACAAATAGG
GGTTCCGCGCACATTTCCCCGAAAAGTGCCACCTGACGTCGACGGATCGGGAGATCGATCTCCCGATCCC
CTAGGGTCGACTCTCAGTACAATCTGCTCTGATGCCGCATAG
